Addgene plasmid #179080: pBBK96 pHomL-ConLS-GFPdropout-ConR1-HomR (AmpR)
Purpose: (Empty Backbone) Parent vector for for creating new markerless yeast integration cassettes with different promoters/genes/tags/terminators
Depositing lab: Vincent Martin. Depositing organization: Concordia University. Publication: The MyLo CRISPR-Cas9 Toolkit: A Markerless Yeast Localization and Overexpression CRISPR-Cas9 Toolkit. Bean BDM, Whiteway M, Martin VJJ. G3 (Bethesda). 2022 Jun 16. pii: 6609175. doi: 10.1093/g3journal/jkac154. PubMed 35708612.
Backbone
  Vector backbone: pYTK089 (ColE1, AmpR)
  Vector type: Yeast Expression
Growth in bacteria
  Bacterial resistance: Ampicillin, 100 μg/mL
  Growth temperature: 37°C
  Growth strain: DH5alpha
  Copy number: High Copy
Gene/Insert
  Gene/Insert name: None
Terms and licenses: Academic/Nonprofit Terms; Industry Terms: Not Available to Industry
Depositor comments: Part of the Markerless Yeast Localization and Overexpression (MyLO) CRISPR-Cas9 Toolkit. Vector cloned using BsaI Golden Gate cloning.
How to cite: pBBK96 pHomL-ConLS-GFPdropout-ConR1-HomR (AmpR) was a gift from Vincent Martin (Addgene plasmid # 179080 ; http://n2t.net/addgene:179080 ; RRID:Addgene_179080)
