[The description below was written by a language model from this plasmid's Addgene catalogue record and pLannotate feature annotations shown in this document.]
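Description:
pBBK96 pHomL-ConLS-GFPdropout-ConR1-HomR (AmpR) is an empty parent vector from the Markerless Yeast Localization and Overexpression (MyLO) CRISPR-Cas9 toolkit, built on the pYTK089 backbone by BsaI Golden Gate assembly. It is about 5 kb, is propagated in E. coli at high copy from a ColE1/pUC-type origin, and is selected with ampicillin through the β-lactamase gene and its native promoter. No gene of interest is carried. The plasmid exists to be filled with user-chosen promoters, coding sequences, tags and terminators.

As the name indicates, the working region consists of a left homology arm (HomL), the ConLS connector, a GFP dropout cassette, the ConR1 connector and a right homology arm (HomR). The dropout cassette contains superfolder GFP followed by the bacterial rrnB T1 and T7Te terminators. In this type of design, the GFP is expressed in E. coli and is displaced when parts are successfully assembled, so correct clones can be picked as non-fluorescent colonies. The promoter driving GFP is not annotated in the feature table.

The automated annotation also flags short fragments of ARS1, the HIS3 promoter and the HIS3 coding sequence on either side of the dropout. These are partial matches rather than a functional yeast origin or auxotrophic marker. Their positions suggest they lie within the homology arms, though the record does not state the target locus. With no complete yeast marker or replication origin, the finished cassette is intended for markerless chromosomal integration in yeast, with CRISPR-Cas9 cleavage supplying the selection pressure for homology-directed repair.
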