Features (pLannotate 1.2.2; 11 found; start..end, strand, type, name):
      1..861     -  CDS            AmpR: β-lactamase; bla; confers resistance to ampicillin, carbenicillin, and related antibiotics
    862..966     -  promoter       AmpR promoter: bla
   1069..1657    +  rep_origin     ori: high-copy-number ColE1/pMB1/pBR322/pUC origin of replication
   2391..2510    +  rep_origin     ARS1 (fragment): S. cerevisiae autonomously replicating sequence ARS1/ARS416
   2515..2561    +  promoter       HIS3 promoter (fragment): S. cerevisiae HIS3
   2562..2624    +  CDS            HIS3 (fragment): imidazoleglycerol-phosphate dehydratase, required for histidine biosynthesis; S. cerevisiae HIS3; yeast auxotrophic marker
   2995..3708    +  CDS            superfolder GFP: GFP variant that folds robustly even when fused to poorly folded proteins (Pédelacq et al., 2006)
   3720..3791    +  terminator     rrnB T1 terminator: transcription terminator T1 from the E. coli rrnB gene
   3807..3834    +  terminator     T7Te terminator: phage T7 early transcription terminator
   4655..4681    +  rep_origin     ARS1 (fragment): S. cerevisiae autonomously replicating sequence ARS1/ARS416
   4778..4899    +  CDS            HIS3 (fragment): imidazoleglycerol-phosphate dehydratase, required for histidine biosynthesis; S. cerevisiae HIS3; yeast auxotrophic marker
>Addgene plasmid #179080 | pBBK96 pHomL-ConLS-GFPdropout-ConR1-HomR (AmpR) | addgene full sequence | sequence record 361034 | Addgene NGS Result
TTACCAATGCTTAATCAGTGAGGCACCTATCTCAGCGATCTGTCTATTTCGTTCATCCATAGTTGCCTGA
CTCCCCGTCGTGTAGATAACTACGATACGGGAGGGCTTACCATCTGGCCCCAGTGCTGCAATGATACCGC
GGGACCCACGCTCACCGGCTCCAGATTTATCAGCAATAAACCAGCCAGCCGGAAGGGCCGAGCGCAGAAG
TGGTCCTGCAACTTTATCCGCCTCCATCCAGTCTATTAATTGTTGCCGGGAAGCTAGAGTAAGTAGTTCG
CCAGTTAATAGTTTGCGCAACGTTGTTGCCATTGCTACAGGCATCGTGGTGTCACGCTCGTCGTTTGGTA
TGGCTTCATTCAGCTCCGGTTCCCAACGATCAAGGCGAGTTACATGATCCCCCATGTTGTGCAAAAAAGC
GGTTAGCTCCTTCGGTCCTCCGATCGTTGTCAGAAGTAAGTTGGCCGCAGTGTTATCACTCATGGTTATG
GCAGCACTGCATAATTCTCTTACTGTCATGCCATCCGTAAGATGCTTTTCTGTGACTGGTGAGTACTCAA
CCAAGTCATTCTGAGAATAGTGTATGCGGCGACCGAGTTGCTCTTGCCCGGCGTCAATACGGGATAATAC
CGCGCCACATAGCAGAACTTTAAAAGTGCTCATCATTGGAAAACGTTCTTCGGGGCGAAAACTCTCAAGG
ATCTTACCGCTGTTGAGATCCAGTTCGATGTAACCCACTCGTGCACCCAACTGATCTTCAGCATCTTTTA
CTTTCACCAGCGTTTCTGGGTGAGCAAAAACAGGAAGGCAAAATGCCGCAAAAAAGGGAATAAGGGCGAC
ACGGAAATGTTGAATACTCATACTCTTCCTTTTTCAATATTATTGAAGCATTTATCAGGGTTATTGTCTC
ATGAGCGGATACATATTTGAATGTATTTAGAAAAATAAACAAATAGGGGTTCCGCGCACATTTCCCCGAA
AAGTGCCACCTGTCATGACCAAAATCCCTTAACGTGAGTTTTCGTTCCACTGAGCGTCAGACCCCGTAGA
AAAGATCAAAGGATCTTCTTGAGATCCTTTTTTTCTGCGCGTAATCTGCTGCTTGCAAACAAAAAAACCA
CCGCTACCAGCGGTGGTTTGTTTGCCGGATCAAGAGCTACCAACTCTTTTTCCGAAGGTAACTGGCTTCA
GCAGAGCGCAGATACCAAATACTGTTCTTCTAGTGTAGCCGTAGTTAGGCCACCACTTCAAGAACTCTGT
AGCACCGCCTACATACCTCGCTCTGCTAATCCTGTTACCAGTGGCTGCTGCCAGTGGCGATAAGTCGTGT
CTTACCGGGTTGGACTCAAGACGATAGTTACCGGATAAGGCGCAGCGGTCGGGCTGAACGGGGGGTTCGT
GCACACAGCCCAGCTTGGAGCGAACGACCTACACCGAACTGAGATACCTACAGCGTGAGCTATGAGAAAG
CGCCACGCTTCCCGAAGGGAGAAAGGCGGACAGGTATCCGGTAAGCGGCAGGGTCGGAACAGGAGAGCGC
ACGAGGGAGCTTCCAGGGGGAAACGCCTGGTATCTTTATAGTCCTGTCGGGTTTCGCCACCTCTGACTTG
AGCGTCGATTTTTGTGATGCTCGTCAGGGGGGCGGAGCCTATGGAAAAACGCCAGCAACGCGGCCTTTTT
ACGGTTCCTGGCCTTTTGCTGGCCTTTTGCTCACATGTTCTTTCCTGCGTTATCCCCTGATTCTGTGGAT
AACCGTGCGGCCGCCAATGTTATCTATTGGCAGATGTTCATACGGGGCTTTCAAATATTGATGAAATTAT
GTGATGTTTAGAAGAAGATTCGAACTGTTTTCAGTAGATTTGGTAACTGTGCAACCATAACTCATGCCCC
CTATTTATCGGCATTGAGATTGTAAAGGAAGTAAAACGCATTTTTGCAGATCTGTTCTCTTATGTATTTT
TAATCGTCCTTGTATGGAAGTATCAAAGGGGACGTTCTTCACCTCCTTGGAAAACGCAAACTTTCTTTTT
GCCTATCACAGTATCTTATCGAGCTAACTATTTTCGACACACATGAAAAAGCAGAAATATTAACGAAAAA
GAAAAGAAAGACCATGTCATGTACGGGCAATCAGAATATGCAAGATGAGCGGGAACGGGCGAAATGTGCA
CGCGCACAACTTACGAAACGCGGATGAGTCACTGACAGCCACCGCAGAGGTTCTGACTCCTACTGAGCTC
TATTGGAGGTGGCAGAACCGGTAATCCCACAGTGAGCAACTTGACAAACCAACAGATATAGGCTGTGTCT
TAAAATATACCATCCAATACCTTGATGAACTTTTCAAAGATGACTAAAATAAGTGAAATTTCAACATTAA
CTTCGAGCTGTAAACACAGTGGTTTCTTTGCATAAACACCATCAGCCTCAAGTCGTCAAGTAAAGATTTC
GTGTTCATGCAGATAGATAACAATCTATATGTTGATAATTAGCGTTGCCTCATCAATGCGTACACGAAGA
ATATACTAAAAAATGAGCAGGCAAGATAAACGAAGGCAAAGATGACAGAGCAGAAAGCCCTAGTAAAGCG
TATTACAAATGAAACCAAGATTCAGATTGCGATCCCTGAATTCGCATCTAGATGGTAGAGCCACAAACAG
CCGGTACAAGCAACGATCTCCAGGACCATCTGAATCATGCGCGGATGACACGAACTCACGACGGCGATCA
CAGACATTAACCCACAGTACAGACACTGCGACAACGTGGCAATTCGTCGCAATACCGTCTCACTGAACTG
GCCGATAATTGCAGACGAACGTGAGACCGAAAGTGAAACGTGATTTCATGCGTCATTTTGAACATTTTGT
AAATCTTATTTAATAATGTGTGCGGCAATTCACATTTAATTTATGAATGTTTTCTTAACATCGCGGCAAC
TCAAGAAACGGCAGGTTCGGATCTTAGCTACTAGAGAAAGAGGAGAAATACTAGATGCGTAAAGGCGAAG
AGCTGTTCACTGGTGTCGTCCCTATTCTGGTGGAACTGGATGGTGATGTCAACGGTCATAAGTTTTCCGT
GCGTGGCGAGGGTGAAGGTGACGCAACTAATGGTAAACTGACGCTGAAGTTCATCTGTACTACTGGTAAA
CTGCCGGTTCCTTGGCCGACTCTGGTAACGACGCTGACTTATGGTGTTCAGTGCTTTGCTCGTTATCCGG
ACCATATGAAGCAGCATGACTTCTTCAAGTCCGCCATGCCGGAAGGCTATGTGCAGGAACGCACGATTTC
CTTTAAGGATGACGGCACGTACAAAACGCGTGCGGAAGTGAAATTTGAAGGCGATACCCTGGTAAACCGC
ATTGAGCTGAAAGGCATTGACTTTAAAGAGGACGGCAATATCCTGGGCCATAAGCTGGAATACAATTTTA
ACAGCCACAATGTTTACATCACCGCCGATAAACAAAAAAATGGCATTAAAGCGAATTTTAAAATTCGCCA
CAACGTGGAGGATGGCAGCGTGCAGCTGGCTGATCACTACCAGCAAAACACTCCAATCGGTGATGGTCCT
GTTCTGCTGCCAGACAATCACTATCTGAGCACGCAAAGCGTTCTGTCTAAAGATCCGAACGAGAAACGCG
ATCATATGGTTCTGCTGGAGTTCGTAACCGCAGCGGGCATCACGCATGGTATGGATGAACTGTACAAATG
ACCAGGCATCAAATAAAACGAAAGGCTCAGTCGAAAGACTGGGCCTTTCGTTTTATCTGTTGTTTGTCGG
TGAACGCTCTCTACTAGAGTCACACTGGCTCACCTTCGGGTGGGCCTTTCTGCGTTTATAGGTCTCAGCT
GCCAATGAGACGACGGGGTCATCACGGCTCATCATGCGCCAAACAAATGTGTGCAATACACGCTCGGATG
ACTGCATGATGACCGCACTGACTGGGGACAGCAGATCCACCTAAGCCTGTGAGAGAAGCAGACACCCGAC
AGATCAAGGCAGTTAACTAGTGCACTGCAGTACAAATCGTCCCCAACAAAAGTGGGCTCTCAAAATTCAT
CACATTTAAATGCATATAGGAAGAGCAACAGTTGGTTTGCATCTGATGTTCCTTAAAGATTTCGACATAA
TGTGCGAAGTAGATCCCTTCAGCACTGTACTTGTTTTTGCGACTAGATTGTAAATCATTCTTTATTTAAT
CTCTTTCTTTAACTACTGCTTAAAGTATAATTTGGTCCGTAGTTTAATAACTATACTAAGCGAACGCTCT
CTCGAAATTTTTCTTAACGCGTCCTTGTACTGCGTCTAACGCTTTTGCCACTTGGATTTCTATTATAGGA
AATAGTCTCACTTACTGGGCGACGAATTTTCGCGTTTTGATGAAGCACAGGAAGAATTTCTTTATGCTCA
GAAGTTTGACAGCAAGCAAGTTCATCATTCGAACTAGCCTTATTGTTTTAGTTCAGTGACAGCGAACTGC
CGTACTCGATGCTTTATTTCTCACGGTAGAGCGGAAGAACAGATAGATCCCTACATATTGCTACCACTTC
TATTACACAATAGTTTCAATAGCTTGCAGCGTAGCTAAACTCTAAAATTTATCTAAATCACTCATATAAA
CCGAACCCTTCCCCTTCCGCTTATAGTACAGCTGATGCTCCTTCACTATTTTAACATGTGGAATTCTTGA
AAGAATGAAATCGCCATGCCAAGCCATCACACGGTCTTTTATGCAATTGATTGACCGCCTGCAACACATA
GGCAGTAAAATTTTTACAAGCAGTAGCAGAACAGGCCACACAATCGCAAGTGATTAACGTCCACACAGGT
ATAGGGTTTCTGGACCATATGATACATGCTCTGGCCAAGCATTCCGGCTGGTCGCTAATCGTTGAGTGCC
GAGCGGCCGCGATTATCAAAAAGGATCTTCACCTAGATCCTTTTAAATTAAAAATGAAGTTTTAAATCAA
TCTAAAGTATATATGAGTAAACTTGGTCTGACAG
